Addgene plasmid #225873: Control-Control-LRG-GFP
Purpose: Two copies of guide RNA targeting a control sequence
Depositing lab: Janai Carr-Ascher. Depositing organization: University of California, Davis. Publication: Genetic Screen in a Pre-Clinical Model of Sarcoma Development Defines Drivers and Therapeutic Vulnerabilities. Freeland J, Munoz M, O'Donnell E, Langerman J, Darrow M, Bergonio J, Suarez-Navarro J, Thorpe S, Canter R, Randall RL, Plath K, Carraway KL, Witte ON, Graeber TG, Carr-Ascher JR. Clin Cancer Res. 2024 Aug 23. doi: 10.1158/1078-0432.CCR-24-1238. PubMed 39177582.
Backbone
  Vector backbone: LRG-EGFP
  Vector type: Lentiviral, CRISPR
Growth in bacteria
  Bacterial resistance: Ampicillin, 100 μg/mL
  Growth temperature: 37°C
  Growth strain: NEB Stable
  Copy number: Unknown
Gene/Insert
  Gene/Insert name: Control
  gRNA/shRNA sequence: GTAATCCTAGCACTTTTAGG and GTTCCGCGTTACATAACTTA
  Species: H. sapiens (human)
  Cloning method: Gibson Cloning
  Sequencing primers: 5′ caccattatcgtttcagaccc
Terms and licenses: Academic/Nonprofit Terms; Industry Terms: Not Available to Industry
Depositor comments: Please visit https://doi.org/10.1101/2022.06.13.495815 for bioRxiv preprint.
How to cite: Control-Control-LRG-GFP was a gift from Janai Carr-Ascher (Addgene plasmid # 225873 ; http://n2t.net/addgene:225873 ; RRID:Addgene_225873)
