[The description below was written by a language model from this plasmid's Addgene catalogue record and pLannotate feature annotations shown in this document.]
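Description:
Control-Control-LRG-GFP is a lentiviral CRISPR guide-expression plasmid built on the LRG-EGFP backbone that carries two control guide RNAs rather than gene-targeting ones. The feature table shows two tandem cassettes, each made up of a human U6 RNA polymerase III promoter followed by a Streptococcus pyogenes Cas9 guide scaffold, so both guides are transcribed independently from a single integrated provirus. The catalogue lists the insert as "Control" with human as the species, and the dual cassette was assembled by Gibson cloning. One small annotation, a "CMV enhancer fragment" of about 20 nt, sits directly upstream of a scaffold. This is where a spacer would lie, so it likely reflects sequence similarity of that control guide rather than a functional enhancer. No Cas9 coding sequence is annotated, so the nuclease has to be supplied separately in the target cells.

Downstream of the guide cassettes, a cPPT/CTS element is followed by an EF-1α core promoter driving EGFP, with a WPRE to boost transcript expression, so transduced cells can be tracked or sorted by green fluorescence. The viral frame is a third-generation, self-inactivating design. It has an RSV promoter fused to a truncated HIV-1 5' LTR, the Ψ packaging signal with a partial gag sequence, the RRE for Rev-dependent export, and a ΔU3 3' LTR followed by an SV40 poly(A) signal. Propagation in bacteria relies on a high-copy ColE1/pUC-type origin with ampicillin resistance, and an f1 origin and an SV40 origin are also present. The construct is suited to serve as the negative-control counterpart for dual-guide knockout vectors, and the associated publication concerns a genetic screen in a sarcoma development model.
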