Features (pLannotate 1.2.2; 31 found; start..end, strand, type, name):
    535..746     -  promoter       EF-1α core promoter: core promoter for human elongation factor EF-1α
    815..932     -  misc_feature   cPPT/CTS: central polypurine tract and central termination sequence of HIV-1
    980..1055    -  misc_RNA       gRNA scaffold: guide RNA scaffold for the Streptococcus pyogenes CRISPR/Cas9 system
   1056..1075    -  enhancer       CMV enhancer (fragment): human cytomegalovirus immediate early enhancer
   1085..1325    -  promoter       U6 promoter: RNA polymerase III promoter for human U6 snRNA
   1329..1355    -  CDS            Rev (fragment): human immunodeficiency virus 1 (HIV-1) Rev protein; rev; enhances nuclear export of unspliced and incompletely spliced viral mRNAs
   1392..1467    -  misc_RNA       gRNA scaffold: guide RNA scaffold for the Streptococcus pyogenes CRISPR/Cas9 system
   1497..1737    -  promoter       U6 promoter: RNA polymerase III promoter for human U6 snRNA
   1741..1767    -  CDS            Rev (fragment): human immunodeficiency virus 1 (HIV-1) Rev protein; rev; enhances nuclear export of unspliced and incompletely spliced viral mRNAs
   2144..2377    -  misc_feature   RRE: The Rev response element (RRE) of HIV-1 allows for Rev-dependent mRNA export from the nucleus to the cytoplasm.
   2523..2886    -  CDS            HIV-1 gag (fragment): gag protein from human immunodeficiency virus 1; gag
   2870..2995    -  misc_feature   HIV-1 Ψ: packaging signal of human immunodeficiency virus type 1
   3042..3222    -  LTR            5' LTR (truncated): truncated 5' long terminal repeat (LTR) from HIV-1
   3223..3449    -  promoter       RSV promoter: Rous sarcoma virus enhancer/promoter
   3477..3495    -  promoter       T3 promoter: promoter for bacteriophage T3 RNA polymerase
   3540..3556    -  protein_bind   lac operator: The lac repressor binds to the lac operator to inhibit transcription in E. coli. This inhibition can be relieved by adding lactose or isopropyl-β-D-thiogalactopyranoside (IPTG). lac repressor encoded by lacI
   3564..3594    -  promoter       lac promoter: promoter for the E. coli lac operon
   3609..3630    -  protein_bind   CAP binding site: CAP binding activates transcription in the presence of cAMP. E. coli catabolite activator protein
   3643..3735    -  CDS            lacI (fragment): lac repressor; lacI; The lac repressor binds to the lac operator to inhibit transcription in E. coli. This inhibition can be relieved by adding lactose or isopropyl-β-D-thiogalactopyranoside (IPTG).
   3918..4506    -  rep_origin     ori: high-copy-number ColE1/pMB1/pBR322/pUC origin of replication
   4677..5537    -  CDS            AmpR: β-lactamase; bla; confers resistance to ampicillin, carbenicillin, and related antibiotics
   5538..5642    -  promoter       AmpR promoter: bla
   5695..6123    -  rep_origin     f1 ori (sequence partly withheld): f1 bacteriophage origin of replication; arrow indicates direction of (+) strand synthesis
   6128..6283    -  CDS            lacZα (fragment): LacZα fragment of β-galactosidase; lacZ fragment
   6291..6309    +  promoter       T7 promoter: promoter for bacteriophage T7 RNA polymerase
   6330..6465    -  rep_origin     SV40 ori: SV40 origin of replication
   6505..6626    -  polyA_signal   SV40 poly(A) signal: SV40 polyadenylation signal
   6704..6937    -  LTR            3' LTR (ΔU3): self-inactivating 3' long terminal repeat (LTR) from HIV-1
   6939..6958    -  misc_feature   cPPT/CTS (fragment): central polypurine tract and central termination sequence of HIV-1
   7009..7597    -  misc_feature   WPRE: woodchuck hepatitis virus posttranscriptional regulatory element
   7616..482     -  CDS            EGFP (across the origin): EGFP is a basic (constitutively fluorescent) green fluorescent protein published in 1996, derived from Aequorea victoria. It is reported to be a rapidly-maturing weak dimer with moderate acid sensitivity.
>Addgene plasmid #225873 | Control-Control-LRG-GFP | addgene full sequence | sequence record 448474 | Addgene NGS Result
CCGTTCTTCTGCTTGTCGGCCATGATATAGACGTTGTGGCTGTTGTAGTTGTACTCCAGCTTGTGCCCCA
GGATGTTGCCGTCCTCCTTGAAGTCGATGCCCTTCAGCTCGATGCGGTTCACCAGGGTGTCGCCCTCGAA
CTTCACCTCGGCGCGGGTCTTGTAGTTGCCGTCGTCCTTGAAGAAGATGGTGCGCTCCTGGACGTAGCCT
TCGGGCATGGCGGACTTGAAGAAGTCGTGCTGCTTCATGTGGTCGGGGTAGCGGCTGAAGCACTGCACGC
CGTAGGTCAGGGTGGTCACGAGGGTGGGCCAGGGCACGGGCAGCTTGCCGGTGGTGCAGATGAACTTCAG
GGTCAGCTTGCCGTAGGTGGCATCGCCCTCGCCCTCGCCGGACACGCTGAACTTGTGGCCGTTTACGTCG
CCGTCCAGCTCGACCAGGATGGGCACCACCCCGGTGAACAGCTCCTCGCCCTTGCTCACCATCTTATCGT
CATCGTCTTTGTAATCCATGGTGGCGGATCCCGCGTCACGACACCTGTGTTCTGGCGGCAAACCCGTTGC
GAAAAAGAACGTTCACGGCGACTACTGCACTTATATACGGTTCTCCCCCACCCTCGGGAAAAAGGCGGAG
CCAGTACACGACATCACTTTCCCAGTTTACCCCGCGCCACCTTCTCTAGGCACCGGTTCAATTGCCGACC
CCTCCCCCCAACTTCTCGGGGACTGTGGGCGATGTGCGCTCTGCCCACTGACGGGCACCGGAGCCACTCG
AGCCGGCGCCAAAGTGGATCTCTGCTGTCCCTGTAATAAACCCGAAAATTTTGAATTTTTGTAATTTGTT
TTTGTAATTCTTTAGTTTGTATGTCTGTTGCTATTATGTCTACTATTCTTTCCCCTGCACTGTACCCCCC
AATCCCCCCTTTTCTTTTAAAATTGTGGATGAATACTGCCATTTGTCTCAAGATCTAGAATTCAAAAAAG
CACCGACTCGGTGCCACTTTTTCAAGTTGATAACGGACTAGCCTTATTTTAACTTGCTATTTCTAGCTCT
AAAACTAAGTTATGTAACGCGGAACCGGTGTTTCGTCCTTTCCACAAGATATATAAAGCCAAGAAATCGA
AATACTTTCAAGTTACGGTAAGCATATGATAGTCCATTTTAAAACATAATTTTAAAACTGCAAACTACCC
AAGAAATTATTACTTTCTACGTCACGTATTTTGTACTAATATCTTTGTGTTTACAGTCAAATTAATTCTA
ATTATCTCTCTAACAGCCTTGTATCGTATATGCAAATATGAAGGAATCATGGGAAATAGGCCCTCTCTGG
GTCCCCTCGGGGTTGGGAGGTGGGTCTGAAACGATAATGGTGAATATCCCTGCCCAAAAAAGCACCGACT
CGGTGCCACTTTTTCAAGTTGATAACGGACTAGCCTTATTTTAACTTGCTATTTCTAGCTCTAAAACCCT
AAAAGTGCTAGGATTACCGGTGTTTCGTCCTTTCCACAAGATATATAAAGCCAAGAAATCGAAATACTTT
CAAGTTACGGTAAGCATATGATAGTCCATTTTAAAACATAATTTTAAAACTGCAAACTACCCAAGAAATT
ATTACTTTCTACGTCACGTATTTTGTACTAATATCTTTGTGTTTACAGTCAAATTAATTCTAATTATCTC
TCTAACAGCCTTGTATCGTATATGCAAATATGAAGGAATCATGGGAAATAGGCCCTCTCTGGGTCCCCTC
GGGGTTGGGAGGTGGGTCTGAAACGATAATGGTGAATATCCCTGCCTAACTCTATTCACTATAGAAAGTA
CAGCAAAAACTATTCTTAAACCTACCAAGCCTCCTACTATCATTATGAATAATTTTATATACCACAGCCA
ATTTGTTATGTTAAACCAATTCCACAAACTTGCCCATTTATCTAATTCCAATAATTCTTGTTCATTCTTT
TCTTGCTGGTTTTGCGATTCTTCAATTAAGGAGTGTATTAAGCTTGTGTAATTGTTAATTTCTCTGTCCC
ACTCCATCCAGGTCGTGTGATTCCAAATCTGTTCCAGAGATTTATTACTCCAACTAGCATTCCAAGGCAC
AGCAGTGGTGCAAATGAGTTTTCCAGAGCAACCCCAAATCCCCAGGAGCTGTTGATCCTTTAGGTATCTT
TCCACAGCCAGGATTCTTGCCTGGAGCTGCTTGATGCCCCAGACTGTGAGTTGCAACAGATGCTGTTGCG
CCTCAATAGCCCTCAGCAAATTGTTCTGCTGCTGCACTATACCAGACAATAATTGTCTGGCCTGTACCGT
CAGCGTCATTGACGCTGCGCCCATAGTGCTTCCTGCTGCTCCCAAGAACCCAAGGAACAAAGCTCCTATT
CCCACTGCTCTTTTTTCTCTCTGCACCACTCTTCTCTTTGCCTTGGTGGGTGCTACTCCTAATGGTTCAA
TTTTTACTACTTTATATTTATATAATTCACTTCTCCAATTGTCCCTCATATCTCCTCCTCCAGGTCTGAA
GATCAGCGGCCGCTTGCTGTGCGGTGGTCTTACTTTTGTTTTGCTCTTCCTCTATCTTGTCTAAAGCTTC
CTTGGTGTCTTTTATCTCTATCCTTTGATGCACACAATAGAGGGTTGCTACTGTATTATATAATGATCTA
AGTTCTTCTGATCCTGTCTGAAGGGATGGTTGTAGCTGTCCCAGTATTTGTCTACAGCCTTCTGATGTTT
CTAACAGGCCAGGATTAACTGCGAATCGTTCTAGCTCCCTGCTTGCCCATACTATATGTTTTAATTTATA
TTTTTTCTTTCCCCCTGGCCTTAACCGAATTTTTTCCCATCGCGATCTAATTCTCCCCCGCTTAATACTG
ACGCTCTCGCACCCATCTCTCTCCTTCTAGCCTCCGCTAGTCAAAATTTTTGGCGTACTCACCAGTCGCC
GCCCCTCGCCTCTTGCCGTGCGCGCTTCAGCAAGCCGAGTCCTGCGTCGAGAGAGCTCCTCTGGTTTCCC
TTTCGCTTTCAAGTCCCTGTTCGGGCGCCACTGCTAGAGATTTTCCACACTGACTAAAAGGGTCTGAGGG
ATCTCTAGTTACCAGAGTCACACAACAGACGGGCACACACTACTTGAAGCACTCAAGGCAAGCTTTATTG
AGGCTTAAGCAGTGGGTTCCCTAGTTAGCCAGAGAGCTCCCAGGCTCAGATCTGGTCTAACCAGAGAGAC
CCGTTTATGTATCGAGCTAGGCACTTAAATACAATATCTCTGCAATGCGGCAATTCAGTGGTTCGTCCAA
TCCATGTCAGACCCGTCTGTTGCCTTCCTAATAAGGCACGATCGTACCACCTTACTTCCACCAATCGGCA
TGCACGGTGCTTTTTCTCTCCTTGTAAGGCATGTTGCTAACTCATCGTTACCATGTTGCAAGACTACAAG
AGTATTGCATAAGACTACATTAAGCTTGCAGCTCCAGCTTTTGTTCCCTTTAGTGAGGGTTAATTGCGCG
CTTGGCGTAATCATGGTCATAGCTGTTTCCTGTGTGAAATTGTTATCCGCTCACAATTCCACACAACATA
CGAGCCGGAAGCATAAAGTGTAAAGCCTGGGGTGCCTAATGAGTGAGCTAACTCACATTAATTGCGTTGC
GCTCACTGCCCGCTTTCCAGTCGGGAAACCTGTCGTGCCAGCTGCATTAATGAATCGGCCAACGCGCGGG
GAGAGGCGGTTTGCGTATTGGGCGCTCTTCCGCTTCCTCGCTCACTGACTCGCTGCGCTCGGTCGTTCGG
CTGCGGCGAGCGGTATCAGCTCACTCAAAGGCGGTAATACGGTTATCCACAGAATCAGGGGATAACGCAG
GAAAGAACATGTGAGCAAAAGGCCAGCAAAAGGCCAGGAACCGTAAAAAGGCCGCGTTGCTGGCGTTTTT
CCATAGGCTCCGCCCCCCTGACGAGCATCACAAAAATCGACGCTCAAGTCAGAGGTGGCGAAACCCGACA
GGACTATAAAGATACCAGGCGTTTCCCCCTGGAAGCTCCCTCGTGCGCTCTCCTGTTCCGACCCTGCCGC
TTACCGGATACCTGTCCGCCTTTCTCCCTTCGGGAAGCGTGGCGCTTTCTCATAGCTCACGCTGTAGGTA
TCTCAGTTCGGTGTAGGTCGTTCGCTCCAAGCTGGGCTGTGTGCACGAACCCCCCGTTCAGCCCGACCGC
TGCGCCTTATCCGGTAACTATCGTCTTGAGTCCAACCCGGTAAGACACGACTTATCGCCACTGGCAGCAG
CCACTGGTAACAGGATTAGCAGAGCGAGGTATGTAGGCGGTGCTACAGAGTTCTTGAAGTGGTGGCCTAA
CTACGGCTACACTAGAAGAACAGTATTTGGTATCTGCGCTCTGCTGAAGCCAGTTACCTTCGGAAAAAGA
GTTGGTAGCTCTTGATCCGGCAAACAAACCACCGCTGGTAGCGGTGGTTTTTTTGTTTGCAAGCAGCAGA
TTACGCGCAGAAAAAAAGGATCTCAAGAAGATCCTTTGATCTTTTCTACGGGGTCTGACGCTCAGTGGAA
CGAAAACTCACGTTAAGGGATTTTGGTCATGAGATTATCAAAAAGGATCTTCACCTAGATCCTTTTAAAT
TAAAAATGAAGTTTTAAATCAATCTAAAGTATATATGAGTAAACTTGGTCTGACAGTTACCAATGCTTAA
TCAGTGAGGCACCTATCTCAGCGATCTGTCTATTTCGTTCATCCATAGTTGCCTGACTCCCCGTCGTGTA
GATAACTACGATACGGGAGGGCTTACCATCTGGCCCCAGTGCTGCAATGATACCGCGAGACCCACGCTCA
CCGGCTCCAGATTTATCAGCAATAAACCAGCCAGCCGGAAGGGCCGAGCGCAGAAGTGGTCCTGCAACTT
TATCCGCCTCCATCCAGTCTATTAATTGTTGCCGGGAAGCTAGAGTAAGTAGTTCGCCAGTTAATAGTTT
GCGCAACGTTGTTGCCATTGCTACAGGCATCGTGGTGTCACGCTCGTCGTTTGGTATGGCTTCATTCAGC
TCCGGTTCCCAACGATCAAGGCGAGTTACATGATCCCCCATGTTGTGCAAAAAAGCGGTTAGCTCCTTCG
GTCCTCCGATCGTTGTCAGAAGTAAGTTGGCCGCAGTGTTATCACTCATGGTTATGGCAGCACTGCATAA
TTCTCTTACTGTCATGCCATCCGTAAGATGCTTTTCTGTGACTGGTGAGTACTCAACCAAGTCATTCTGA
GAATAGTGTATGCGGCGACCGAGTTGCTCTTGCCCGGCGTCAATACGGGATAATACCGCGCCACATAGCA
GAACTTTAAAAGTGCTCATCATTGGAAAACGTTCTTCGGGGCGAAAACTCTCAAGGATCTTACCGCTGTT
GAGATCCAGTTCGATGTAACCCACTCGTGCACCCAACTGATCTTCAGCATCTTTTACTTTCACCAGCGTT
TCTGGGTGAGCAAAAACAGGAAGGCAAAATGCCGCAAAAAAGGGAATAAGGGCGACACGGAAATGTTGAA
TACTCATACTCTTCCTTTTTCAATATTATTGAAGCATTTATCAGGGTTATTGTCTCATGAGCGGATACAT
ATTTGAATGTATTTAGAAAAATAAACAAATAGGGGTTCCGCGCACATTTCCCCGAAAAGTGCCACCTAAA
TTGTAAGCGTTAATATTTTGTTAAAATTCGCGTTAAATTTTTGTTAAATCAGCTCATTTTTTAACCAATA
GGCCGAAATCGGCAAAATCCCTTATAAATCAAAAGAATAGACCGAGATAGGGT
[37 nt withheld, positions 5794-5830]
AAAGAACGTGGACTCCAACGTCAAAGG
[49 nt withheld, positions 5858-5906]
T
[91 nt withheld, positions 5908-5998]
G
[124 nt withheld, positions 6000-6123]
CCCATTCGCCATTCAGGCTGCGCAACTGTTGGGAAGGGCGATCGGTGCGGGCCTCTTCGCTATTACGCCA
GCTGGCGAAAGGGGGATGTGCTGCAAGGCGATTAAGTTGGGTAACGCCAGGGTTTTCCCAGTCACGACGT
TGTAAAACGACGGCCAGTGAGCGCGCGTAATACGACTCACTATAGGGCGAATTGGGTACGTCCCTAGGCC
TCCAAAAAAGCCTCCTCACTACTTCTGGAATAGCTCAGAGGCCGAGGCGGCCTCGGCCTCTGCATAAATA
AAAAAAATTAGTCAGCCATGGGGCGGAGAATGGGCGGAACTGGGCGGAGTTAGGGGCGGGATGGGCGGAG
TTAGGGGCGGGATAGCTAGAGCCAGACATGATAAGATACATTGATGAGTTTGGACAAACCACAACTAGAA
TGCAGTGAAAAAAATGCTTTATTTGTGAAATTTGTGATGCTATTGCTTTATTTGTAACCATTATAAGCTG
CAATAAACAAGTTCCTCTCACTCTCTGATATTCATTTCTTTGCAAGTTATAAATACTGAATAATAAGATG
ACATGAACTACTATACGTACTGCTAGAGATTTTCCACACTGACTAAAAGGGTCTGAGGGATCTCTAGTTA
CCAGAGTCACACAACAGACGGGCACACACTACTTGAAGCACTCAAGGCAAGCTTTATTGAGGCTTAAGCA
GTGGGTTCCCTAGTTAGCCAGAGAGCTCCCAGGCTCAGATCTGGTCTAACCAGAGAGACCCAGTACAAGC
AAAAAGCAGATCTTGTCTTCGTTGGGAGTGAATTAGCCCTTCCAGTCCCCCCTTTTCTTTTAAAAAGTGG
CTAAGATCTACAGCTGCCTTGTAAGTCATTGGTCTTAAAGTCGACGCGGGGAGGCGGCCCAAAGGGAGAT
CCGACTCGTCTGAGGGCGAAGGCGAAGACGCGGAAGAGGCCGCAGAGCCGGCAGCAGGCCGCGGGAAGGA
AGGTCCGCTGGATTGAGGGCCGAAGGGACGTAGCAGAAGGACGTCCCGCGCAGAATCCAGGTGGCAACAC
AGGCGAGCAGCCAAGGAAAGGACGATGATTTCCCCGACAACACCACGGAATTGTCAGTGCCCAACAGCCG
AGCCCCTGTCCAGCAGCGGGCAAGGCAGGCGGCGATGAGTTCCGCCGTGGCAATAGGGAGGGGGAAAGCG
AAAGTCCCGGAAAGGAGCTGACAGGTGGTGGCAATGCCCCAACCAGTGGGGGTTGCGTCAGCAAACACAG
TGCACACCACGCCACGTTGCCTGACAACGGGCCACAACTCCTCATAAAGAGACAGCAACCAGGATTTATA
CAAGGAGGAGAAAATGAAAGCCATACGGGAAGCAATAGCATGATACAAAGGCATTAAAGCAGCGTATCCA
CATAGCGTAAAAGGAGCAACATAGTTAAGAATACCAGTCAATCTTTCACAAATTTTGTAATCCAGAGGTT
GATTGTCGACTTAACGCGTCTACTTGTACAGCTCGTCCATGCCGAGAGTGATCCCGGCGGCGGTCACGAA
CTCCAGCAGGACCATGTGATCGCGCTTCTCGTTGGGGTCTTTGCTCAGGGCGGACTGGGTGCTCAGGTAG
TGGTTGTCGGGCAGCAGCACGGGGCCGTCGCCGATGGGGGTGTTCTGCTGGTAGTGGTCGGCGAGCTGCA
CGCTGCCGTCCTCGATGTTGTGGCGGATCTTGAAGTTCACCTTGATG
